>Addgene plasmid #155134 | pET15-His-∆NGlpG(C104V/D243G/L244G/F245G/M247C/S248G/M249G/A250G) | addgene full sequence | sequence record 310516 | Addgene NGS Result
TTCTCATGTTTGACAGCTTATCATCGATAAGCTTTAATGCGGTAGTTTATCACAGTTAAATTGCTAACGC
AGTCAGGCACCGTGTATGAAATCTAACAATGCGCTCATCGTCATCCTCGGCACCGTCACCCTGGATGCTG
TAGGCATAGGCTTGGTTATGCCGGTACTGCCGGGCCTCTTGCGGGATATCCGGATATAGTTCCTCCTTTC
AGCAAAAAACCCCTCAAGACCCGTTTAGAGGCCCCAAGGGGTTATGCTAGTTATTGCTCAGCGGTGGCAG
CAGCCAACTCAGCTTCCTTTCGGGCTTTGTTAGCAGCCGGATCCTCGAGTTATTTTCGTTTTCGCGCATT
GAGCGAATCAACAAAAGCCATCGCTAAACCCACGGCTAACCCGGCGATGTGTGCTCCGTTCCCGCCTCCA
CAGCCACCTCCACCAAACCATCCGGCGACAATCCAGATCAGCGCAAAGATAATTAACCCACGTTGCAGGT
AAATGCCACTTTGCGGATCGCGTTCGCCACGTAGCCAGACGTAGCCCATCAGCGCATACACCACGCCAGA
AAGCCCGCCAAACCACGGCCCGCTGAATTTTTGCTGCACATAGCCGCTTAACAGGGCGCTGATAAGCGTA
ATGACAATTAGCTTACCGCTACCGAGGCGTTTTTCCACCGCACCGCCGAGATACCACCACCAGAGCAGGT
TAAAGAGGATATGCATCAGCGAGAAGTGCATTAACGCGTGGGTGAAGTAACGCCAGAACTCAAATTTCAG
TGTTGGATCGAATGGCCAGGCCAGCCATAACATCACTTCCTGATCGCCGAGAATTTGCATGGCAATAAAC
ACCACCACGGCGGCGATCATCATCACCCAGGTTACCGGACCTGCGCGTTCACGCAAGGCGGCCATATGGC
TGCCGCGCGGCACCAGGCCGCTGCTGTGATGATGATGATGATGGCTGCTGCCCATGGTATATCTCCTTCT
TAAAGTTAAACAAAATTATTTCTAGAGGGGAATTGTTATCCGCTCACAATTCCCCTATAGTGAGTCGTAT
TAATTTCGCGGGATCGAGATCTCGATCCTCTACGCCGGACGCATCGTGGCCGGCATCACCGGCGCCACAG
GTGCGGTTGCTGGCGCCTATATCGCCGACATCACCGATGGGGAAGATCGGGCTCGCCACTTCGGGCTCAT
GAGCGCTTGTTTCGGCGTGGGTATGGTGGCAGGCCCCGTGGCCGGGGGACTGTTGGGCGCCATCTCCTTG
CATGCACCATTCCTTGCGGCGGCGGTGCTCAACGGCCTCAACCTACTACTGGGCTGCTTCCTAATGCAGG
AGTCGCATAAGGGAGAGCGTCGAGATCCCGGACACCATCGAATGGCGCAAAACCTTTCGCGGTATGGCAT
GATAGCGCCCGGAAGAGAGTCAATTCAGGGTGGTGAATGTGAAACCAGTAACGTTATACGATGTCGCAGA
GTATGCCGGTGTCTCTTATCAGACCGTTTCCCGCGTGGTGAACCAGGCCAGCCACGTTTCTGCGAAAACG
CGGGAAAAAGTGGAAGCGGCGATGGCGGAGCTGAATTACATTCCCAACCGCGTGGCACAACAACTGGCGG
GCAAACAGTCGTTGCTGATTGGCGTTGCCACCTCCAGTCTGGCCCTGCACGCGCCGTCGCAAATTGTCGC
GGCGATTAAATCTCGCGCCGATCAACTGGGTGCCAGCGTGGTGGTGTCGATGGTAGAACGAAGCGGCGTC
GAAGCCTGTAAAGCGGCGGTGCACAATCTTCTCGCGCAACGCGTCAGTGGGCTGATCATTAACTATCCGC
TGGATGACCAGGATGCCATTGCTGTGGAAGCTGCCTGCACTAATGTTCCGGCGTTATTTCTTGATGTCTC
TGACCAGACACCCATCAACAGTATTATTTTCTCCCATGAAGACGGTACGCGACTGGGCGTGGAGCATCTG
GTCGCATTGGGTCACCAGCAAATCGCGCTGTTAGCGGGCCCATTAAGTTCTGTCTCGGCGCGTCTGCGTC
TGGCTGGCTGGCATAAATATCTCACTCGCAATCAAATTCAGCCGATAGCGGAACGGGAAGGCGACTGGAG
TGCCATGTCCGGTTTTCAACAAACCATGCAAATGCTGAATGAGGGCATCGTTCCCACTGCGATGCTGGTT
GCCAACGATCAGATGGCGCTGGGCGCAATGCGCGCCATTACCGAGTCCGGGCTGCGCGTTGGTGCGGATA
TCTCGGTAGTGGGATACGACGATACCGAAGACAGCTCATGTTATATCCCGCCGTTAACCACCATCAAACA
GGATTTTCGCCTGCTGGGGCAAACCAGCGTGGACCGCTTGCTGCAACTCTCTCAGGGCCAGGCGGTGAAG
GGCAATCAGCTGTTGCCCGTCTCACTGGTGAAAAGAAAAACCACCCTGGCGCCCAATACGCAAACCGCCT
CTCCCCGCGCGTTGGCCGATTCATTAATGCAGCTGGCACGACAGGTTTCCCGACTGGAAAGCGGGCAGTG
AGCGCAACGCAATTAATGTAAGTTAGCTCACTCATTAGGCACCGGGATCTCGACCGATGCCCTTGAGAGC
CTTCAACCCAGTCAGCTCCTTCCGGTGGGCGCGGGGCATGACTATCGTCGCCGCACTTATGACTGTCTTC
TTTATCATGCAACTCGTAGGACAGGTGCCGGCAGCGCTCTGGGTCATTTTCGGCGAGGACCGCTTTCGCT
GGAGCGCGACGATGATCGGCCTGTCGCTTGCGGTATTCGGAATCTTGCACGCCCTCGCTCAAGCCTTCGT
CACTGGTCCCGCCACCAAACGTTTCGGCGAGAAGCAGGCCATTATCGCCGGCATGGCGGCCGACGCGCTG
GGCTACGTCTTGCTGGCGTTCGCGACGCGAGGCTGGATGGCCTTCCCCATTATGATTCTTCTCGCTTCCG
GCGGCATCGGGATGCCCGCGTTGCAGGCCATGCTGTCCAGGCAGGTAGATGACGACCATCAGGGACAGCT
TCAAGGATCGCTCGCGGCTCTTACCAGCCTAACTTCGATCATTGGACCGCTGATCGTCACGGCGATTTAT
GCCGCCTCGGCGAGCACATGGAACGGGTTGGCATGGATTGTAGGCGCCGCCCTATACCTTGTCTGCCTCC
CCGCGTTGCGTCGCGGTGCATGGAGCCGGGCCACCTCGACCTGAATGGAAGCCGGCGGCACCTCGCTAAC
GGATTCACCACTCCAAGAATTGGAGCCAATCAATTCTTGCGGAGAACTGTGAATGCGCAAACCAACCCTT
GGCAGAACATATCCATCGCGTCCGCCATCTCCAGCAGCCGCACGCGGCGCATCTCGGGCAGCGTTGGGTC
CTGGCCACGGGTGCGCATGATCGTGCTCCTGTCGTTGAGGACCCGGCTAGGCTGGCGGGGTTGCCTTACT
GGTTAGCAGAATGAATCACCGATACGCGAGCGAACGTGAAGCGACTGCTGCTGCAAAACGTCTGCGACCT
GAGCAACAACATGAATGGTCTTCGGTTTCCGTGTTTCGTAAAGTCTGGAAACGCGGAAGTCAGCGCCCTG
CACCATTATGTTCCGGATCTGCATCGCAGGATGCTGCTGGCTACCCTGTGGAACACCTACATCTGTATTA
ACGAAGCGCTGGCATTGACCCTGAGTGATTTTTCTCTGGTCCCGCCGCATCCATACCGCCAGTTGTTTAC
CCTCACAACGTTCCAGTAACCGGGCATGTTCATCATCAGTAACCCGTATCGTGAGCATCCTCTCTCGTTT
CATCGGTATCATTACCCCCATGAACAGAAATCCCCCTTACACGGAGGCATCAGTGACCAAACAGGAAAAA
ACCGCCCTTAACATGGCCCGCTTTATCAGAAGCCAGACATTAACGCTTCTGGAGAAACTCAACGAGCTGG
ACGCGGATGAACAGGCAGACATCTGTGAATCGCTTCACGACCACGCTGATGAGCTTTACCGCAGCTGCCT
CGCGCGTTTCGGTGATGACGGTGAAAACCTCTGACACATGCAGCTCCCGGAGACGGTCACAGCTTGTCTG
TAAGCGGATGCCGGGAGCAGACAAGCCCGTCAGGGCGCGTCAGCGGGTGTTGGCGGGTGTCGGGGCGCAG
CCATGACCCAGTCACGTAGCGATAGCGGAGTGTATACTGGCTTAACTATGCGGCATCAGAGCAGATTGTA
CTGAGAGTGCACCATTGCGGTGTGAAATACCGCACAGATGCGTAAGGAGAAAATACCGCATCAGGCGCTC
TTCCGCTTCCTCGCTCACTGACTCGCTGCGCTCGGTCGTTCGGCTGCGGCGAGCGGTATCAGCTCACTCA
AAGGCGGTAATACGGTTATCCACAGAATCAGGGGATAACGCAGGAAAGAACATGTGAGCAAAAGGCCAGC
AAAAGGCCAGGAACCGTAAAAAGGCCGCGTTGCTGGCGTTTTTCCATAGGCTCCGCCCCCCTGACGAGCA
TCACAAAAATCGACGCTCAAGTCAGAGGTGGCGAAACCCGACAGGACTATAAAGATACCAGGCGTTTCCC
CCTGGAAGCTCCCTCGTGCGCTCTCCTGTTCCGACCCTGCCGCTTACCGGATACCTGTCCGCCTTTCTCC
CTTCGGGAAGCGTGGCGCTTTCTCATAGCTCACGCTGTAGGTATCTCAGTTCGGTGTAGGTCGTTCGCTC
CAAGCTGGGCTGTGTGCACGAACCCCCCGTTCAGCCCGACCGCTGCGCCTTATCCGGTAACTATCGTCTT
GAGTCCAACCCGGTAAGACACGACTTATCGCCACTGGCAGCAGCCACTGGTAACAGGATTAGCAGAGCGA
GGTATGTAGGCGGTGCTACAGAGTTCTTGAAGTGGTGGCCTAACTACGGCTACACTAGAAGGACAGTATT
TGGTATCTGCGCTCTGCTGAAGCCAGTTACCTTCGGAAAAAGAGTTGGTAGCTCTTGATCCGGCAAACAA
ACCACCGCTGGTAGCGGTGGTTTTTTTGTTTGCAAGCAGCAGATTACGCGCAGAAAAAAAGGATCTCAAG
AAGATCCTTTGATCTTTTCTACGGGGTCTGACGCTCAGTGGAACGAAAACTCACGTTAAGGGATTTTGGT
CATGAGATTATCAAAAAGGATCTTCACCTAGATCCTTTTAAATTAAAAATGAAGTTTTAAATCAATCTAA
AGTATATATGAGTAAACTTGGTCTGACAGTTACCAATGCTTAATCAGTGAGGCACCTATCTCAGCGATCT
GTCTATTTCGTTCATCCATAGTTGCCTGACTCCCCGTCGTGTAGATAACTACGATACGGGAGGGCTTACC
ATCTGGCCCCAGTGCTGCAATGATACCGCGAGACCCACGCTCACCGGCTCCAGATTTATCAGCAATAAAC
CAGCCAGCCGGAAGGGCCGAGCGCAGAAGTGGTCCTGCAACTTTATCCGCCTCCATCCAGTCTATTAATT
GTTGCCGGGAAGCTAGAGTAAGTAGTTCGCCAGTTAATAGTTTGCGCAACGTTGTTGCCATTGCTGCAGG
CATCGTGGTGTCACGCTCGTCGTTTGGTATGGCTTCATTCAGCTCCGGTTCCCAACGATCAAGGCGAGTT
ACATGATCCCCCATGTTGTGCAAAAAAGCGGTTAGCTCCTTCGGTCCTCCGATCGTTGTCAGAAGTAAGT
TGGCCGCAGTGTTATCACTCATGGTTATGGCAGCACTGCATAATTCTCTTACTGTCATGCCATCCGTAAG
ATGCTTTTCTGTGACTGGTGAGTACTCAACCAAGTCATTCTGAGAATAGTGTATGCGGCGACCGAGTTGC
TCTTGCCCGGCGTCAACACGGGATAATACCGCGCCACATAGCAGAACTTTAAAAGTGCTCATCATTGGAA
AACGTTCTTCGGGGCGAAAACTCTCAAGGATCTTACCGCTGTTGAGATCCAGTTCGATGTAACCCACTCG
TGCACCCAACTGATCTTCAGCATCTTTTACTTTCACCAGCGTTTCTGGGTGAGCAAAAACAGGAAGGCAA
AATGCCGCAAAAAAGGGAATAAGGGCGACACGGAAATGTTGAATACTCATACTCTTCCTTTTTCAATATT
ATTGAAGCATTTATCAGGGTTATTGTCTCATGAGCGGATACATATTTGAATGTATTTAGAAAAATAAACA
AATAGGGGTTCCGCGCACATTTCCCCGAAAAGTGCCACCTGACGTCTAAGAAACCATTATTATCATGACA
TTAACCTATAAAAATAGGCGTATCACGAGGCCCTTTCGTCTTCAAGAA
Features (pLannotate 1.2.2; 21 found; start..end, strand, type, name):
     10..38      +  promoter       tet promoter: E. coli promoter for tetracycline efflux protein gene
     86..190     +  CDS            TcR (fragment): tetracycline efflux protein; tet; confers resistance to tetracycline
    213..260     -  terminator     T7 terminator: transcription terminator for bacteriophage T7 RNA polymerase
    268..317     -  CDS            SET1 (fragment): solubility-enhancement tag derived from T7 phage gene 10B
    333..902     -  CDS            glpG (fragment): GLPG_ECOLI - Experimental evidence at protein level: Swiss-Prot protein existence level 1. Rhomboid-type serine protease that catalyzes intramembrane proteolysis. From Escherichia coli (strain K12).
    909..926     -  CDS            thrombin site: thrombin recognition and cleavage site
    937..953     -  CDS            capTEV™ (fragment): composite tag for in vivo biotinylation, TEV protease cleavage, and 6xHis tagging
    972..994     -  RBS            RBS: efficient ribosome binding site from bacteriophage T7 gene 10 (Olins and Rangwala, 1989)
   1009..1033    -  protein_bind   lac operator: The lac repressor binds to the lac operator to inhibit transcription in E. coli. This inhibition can be relieved by adding lactose or isopropyl-β-D-thiogalactopyranoside (IPTG). lac repressor encoded by lacI
   1034..1052    -  promoter       T7 promoter: promoter for bacteriophage T7 RNA polymerase
   1074..1353    +  CDS            TcR (fragment): tetracycline efflux protein; tet; confers resistance to tetracycline
   1361..1438    +  promoter       lacI promoter: lacI
   1439..2521    +  CDS            lacI: lac repressor; lacI; The lac repressor binds to the lac operator to inhibit transcription in E. coli. This inhibition can be relieved by adding lactose or isopropyl-β-D-thiogalactopyranoside (IPTG).
   2534..2555    +  protein_bind   CAP binding site: CAP binding activates transcription in the presence of cAMP. E. coli catabolite activator protein
   2570..3194    +  CDS            TcR (fragment): tetracycline efflux protein; tet; confers resistance to tetracycline
   3436..3816    -  CDS            YPB1_ECOLX: Protein predicted: Swiss-Prot protein existence level 4. From Escherichia coli.
   3833..4024    +  CDS            rop: Rop protein, which maintains plasmids at low copy number; rop
   4126..4265    +  misc_feature   bom: basis of mobility region from pBR322
   4451..5039    -  rep_origin     ori: high-copy-number ColE1/pMB1/pBR322/pUC origin of replication
   5210..6070    -  CDS            AmpR: β-lactamase; bla; confers resistance to ampicillin, carbenicillin, and related antibiotics
   6071..6175    -  promoter       AmpR promoter: bla
