[The description below was written by a language model from this plasmid's Addgene catalogue record and pLannotate feature annotations shown in this document.]
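Description:
pET15-His-∆NGlpG(C104V/D243G/L244G/F245G/M247C/S248G/M249G/A250G) is a bacterial expression plasmid built on the Novagen pET15b backbone for producing an engineered form of the Escherichia coli rhomboid intramembrane serine protease GlpG. It replicates from a pBR322-type ColE1 origin accompanied by rop and the bom region, consistent with its catalogued low copy number, and is selected with ampicillin through the bla gene. Scattered tetracycline-resistance fragments are nonfunctional pBR322 remnants typical of this backbone. The short hits labelled SET1 and capTEV are most likely annotation artefacts, the latter probably marking the His tag.

The insert, cloned between NdeI and XhoI, encodes GlpG residues 87–276, that is, the protein lacking its N-terminal portion (∆N). It sits downstream of a T7 promoter with an adjacent lac operator and the T7 gene 10 ribosome binding site, and is followed by the T7 terminator. The plasmid-borne lacI gene supplies repressor, so expression is IPTG-inducible in hosts that provide T7 RNA polymerase. The backbone contributes an N-terminal His tag followed by a thrombin cleavage site, allowing affinity purification and tag removal.

The variant replaces residues 243–250 largely with glycines, with M247 changed to cysteine, and also removes the native cysteine at position 104. The record is inconsistent on that last change: the name and purpose give C104V, while the mutation field gives C104A. The associated publication concerns structural snapshots of rhomboid proteolysis, suggesting use in structural or mechanistic studies, though the specific rationale for these substitutions is not stated. The sequenced record (6,278 nt) is slightly shorter than the catalogued total size of 6,340 bp.
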