Addgene plasmid #155134: pET15-His-∆NGlpG(C104V/D243G/L244G/F245G/M247C/S248G/M249G/A250G)
Purpose: Expresses N-terminally His-tagged E. coli GlpG C104V/D243G/L244G/F245G/M247C/S248G/M249G/A250G variant (residues 87-276) from pET15b
Depositing lab: Sinisa Urban. Depositing organization: Johns Hopkins University and School of Medicine. Publication: Ten catalytic snapshots of rhomboid intramembrane proteolysis from gate opening to peptide release. Cho S, Baker RP, Ji M, Urban S. Nat Struct Mol Biol. 2019 Oct;26(10):910-918. doi: 10.1038/s41594-019-0296-9. Epub 2019 Sep 30. PubMed 31570873.
Backbone
  Vector backbone: pET15b
  Backbone manufacturer: Novagen
  Backbone size w/o insert (bp): 5700
  Total vector size (bp): 6340
  Vector type: Bacterial Expression
Growth in bacteria
  Bacterial resistance: Ampicillin, 100 μg/mL
  Growth temperature: 37°C
  Growth strain: DH5alpha
  Copy number: Low Copy
Gene/Insert
  Gene/Insert name: GlpG
  Species: Escherichia coli
  Insert size (bp): 636
  Mutation: C104A/D243G/L244G/F245G/M247C/S248G/M249G/A250G, insert codes for GlpG residues 87-276
  GenBank ID: NC_000913.3
  Entrez Gene: glpG (a.k.a. b3424, ECK3410)
  Promoter: T7
  Tag / fusion protein: His (N terminal on backbone)
  Cloning method: Restriction Enzyme; 5′ cloning site NdeI (not destroyed); 3′ cloning site XhoI (not destroyed)
  Sequencing primers: 5′ T7 promoter primer; 3′ T7 terminator primer
Terms and licenses: Academic/Nonprofit Terms; Industry Terms: Not Available to Industry
How to cite: pET15-His-∆NGlpG(C104V/D243G/L244G/F245G/M247C/S248G/M249G/A250G) was a gift from Sinisa Urban (Addgene plasmid # 155134 ; http://n2t.net/addgene:155134 ; RRID:Addgene_155134)
